>Addgene plasmid #193199 | Lenti-EFS-hTSC1-T2A-Bsd | addgene full sequence | sequence record 379498 | Addgene NGS Result
AATGTAGTCTTATGCAATACTCTTGTAGTCTTGCAACATGGTAACGATGAGTTAGCAACATGCCTTACAA
GGAGAGAAAAAGCACCGTGCATGCCGATTGGTGGAAGTAAGGTGGTACGATCGTGCCTTATTAGGAAGGC
AACAGACGGGTCTGACATGGATTGGACGAACCACTGAATTGCCGCATTGCAGAGATATTGTATTTAAGTG
CCTAGCTCGATACATAAACGGGTCTCTCTGGTTAGACCAGATCTGAGCCTGGGAGCTCTCTGGCTAACTA
GGGAACCCACTGCTTAAGCCTCAATAAAGCTTGCCTTGAGTGCTTCAAGTAGTGTGTGCCCGTCTGTTGT
GTGACTCTGGTAACTAGAGATCCCTCAGACCCTTTTAGTCAGTGTGGAAAATCTCTAGCAGTGGCGCCCG
AACAGGGACTTGAAAGCGAAAGGGAAACCAGAGGAGCTCTCTCGACGCAGGACTCGGCTTGCTGAAGCGC
GCACGGCAAGAGGCGAGGGGCGGCGACTGGTGAGTACGCCAAAAATTTTGACTAGCGGAGGCTAGAAGGA
GAGAGATGGGTGCGAGAGCGTCAGTATTAAGCGGGGGAGAATTAGATCGCGATGGGAAAAAATTCGGTTA
AGGCCAGGGGGAAAGAAAAAATATAAATTAAAACATATAGTATGGGCAAGCAGGGAGCTAGAACGATTCG
CAGTTAATCCTGGCCTGTTAGAAACATCAGAAGGCTGTAGACAAATACTGGGACAGCTACAACCATCCCT
TCAGACAGGATCAGAAGAACTTAGATCATTATATAATACAGTAGCAACCCTCTATTGTGTGCATCAAAGG
ATAGAGATAAAAGACACCAAGGAAGCTTTAGACAAGATAGAGGAAGAGCAAAACAAAAGTAAGACCACCG
CACAGCAAGCGGCCGCTGATCTTCAGACCTGGAGGAGGAGATATGAGGGACAATTGGAGAAGTGAATTAT
ATAAATATAAAGTAGTAAAAATTGAACCATTAGGAGTAGCACCCACCAAGGCAAAGAGAAGAGTGGTGCA
GAGAGAAAAAAGAGCAGTGGGAATAGGAGCTTTGTTCCTTGGGTTCTTGGGAGCAGCAGGAAGCACTATG
GGCGCAGCGTCAATGACGCTGACGGTACAGGCCAGACAATTATTGTCTGGTATAGTGCAGCAGCAGAACA
ATTTGCTGAGGGCTATTGAGGCGCAACAGCATCTGTTGCAACTCACAGTCTGGGGCATCAAGCAGCTCCA
GGCAAGAATCCTGGCTGTGGAAAGATACCTAAAGGATCAACAGCTCCTGGGGATTTGGGGTTGCTCTGGA
AAACTCATTTGCACCACTGCTGTGCCTTGGAATGCTAGTTGGAGTAATAAATCTCTGGAACAGATTTGGA
ATCACACGACCTGGATGGAGTGGGACAGAGAAATTAACAATTACACAAGCTTAATACACTCCTTAATTGA
AGAATCGCAAAACCAGCAAGAAAAGAATGAACAAGAATTATTGGAATTAGATAAATGGGCAAGTTTGTGG
AATTGGTTTAACATAACAAATTGGCTGTGGTATATAAAATTATTCATAATGATAGTAGGAGGCTTGGTAG
GTTTAAGAATAGTTTTTGCTGTACTTTCTATAGTGAATAGAGTTAGGCAGGGATATTCACCATTATCGTT
TCAGACCCACCTCCCAACCCCGAGGGGACCCGACAGGCCCGAAGGAATAGAAGAAGAAGGTGGAGAGAGA
GACAGAGACAGATCCATTCGATTAGTGAACGGATCTCGACGGTATCGCTAGCTTTTAAAAGAAAAGGGGG
GATTGGGGGGTACAGTGCAGGGGAAAGAATAGTAGACATAATAGCAACAGACATACAAACTAAAGAATTA
CAAAAACAAATTACAAAAATTCAAAATTTTACTAGTGATTATCGGATCAACTTTGTATAGAAAAGTTGGG
CTCCGGTGCCCGTCAGTGGGCAGAGCGCACATCGCCCACAGTCCCCGAGAAGTTGGGGGGAGGGGTCGGC
AATTGATCCGGTGCCTAGAGAAGGTGGCGCGGGGTAAACTGGGAAAGTGATGTCGTGTACTGGCTCCGCC
TTTTTCCCGAGGGTGGGGGAGAACCGTATATAAGTGCAGTAGTCGCCGTGAACGTTCTTTTTCGCAACGG
GTTTGCCGCCAGAACACAGGCAAGTTTGTACAAAAAAGCAGGCTGCCACCATGGCCCAACAAGCAAATGT
CGGGGAGCTTCTTGCCATGCTGGACTCCCCCATGCTGGGTGTGCGGGACGACGTGACAGCTGTCTTTAAA
GAGAACCTCAATTCTGACCGTGGCCCTATGCTTGTAAACACCTTGGTGGATTATTACCTGGAAACCAGCT
CTCAGCCGGCATTGCACATCCTGACCACCTTGCAAGAGCCACATGACAAGCACCTCTTGGACAGGATTAA
CGAATATGTGGGCAAAGCCGCCACTCGTTTATCCATCCTCTCGTTACTGGGTCATGTCATAAGACTGCAG
CCATCTTGGAAGCATAAGCTCTCTCAAGCACCTCTTTTGCCTTCTTTACTAAAATGTCTCAAGATGGACA
CTGACGTCGTTGTCCTCACAACAGGCGTCTTGGTGTTGATAACCATGCTACCAATGATTCCACAGTCTGG
GAAACAGCATCTTCTTGATTTCTTTGACATTTTTGGCCGTCTGTCATCATGGTGCCTGAAGAAACCAGGC
CACGTGGCGGAAGTCTATCTCGTCCATCTCCATGCCAGTGTGTACGCACTCTTTCATCGCCTTTATGGAA
TGTACCCTTGCAACTTCGTCTCCTTTTTGCGTTCTCATTACAGTATGAAAGAAAACCTGGAGACTTTTGA
AGAAGTGGTCAAGCCAATGATGGAGCATGTGCGAATTCATCCGGAATTAGTGACTGGATCCAAGGACCAT
GAACTGGACCCTCGAAGGTGGAAGAGATTAGAAACTCATGATGTTGTGATCGAGTGTGCCAAAATCTCTC
TGGATCCCACAGAAGCCTCATATGAAGATGGCTATTCTGTGTCTCACCAAATCTCAGCCCGCTTTCCTCA
TCGTTCAGCCGATGTCACCACCAGCCCTTATGCTGACACACAGAATAGCTATGGGTGTGCTACTTCTACC
CCTTACTCCACGTCTCGGCTGATGTTGTTAAATATGCCAGGGCAGCTACCTCAGACTCTGAGTTCCCCAT
CGACACGGCTGATAACTGAACCACCACAAGCTACTCTTTGGAGCCCATCTATGGTTTGTGGTATGACCAC
TCCTCCAACTTCTCCTGGAAATGTCCCACCTGATCTGTCACACCCTTACAGTAAAGTCTTTGGTACAACT
GCAGGTGGAAAAGGAACTCCTCTGGGAACCCCAGCAACCTCTCCTCCTCCAGCCCCACTCTGTCATTCGG
ATGACTACGTGCACATTTCACTCCCCCAGGCCACAGTCACACCCCCCAGGAAGGAAGAGAGAATGGATTC
TGCAAGACCATGTCTACACAGACAACACCATCTTCTGAATGACAGAGGATCAGAAGAGCCACCTGGCAGC
AAAGGTTCTGTCACTCTAAGTGATCTTCCAGGGTTTTTAGGTGATCTGGCCTCTGAAGAAGATAGTATTG
AAAAAGATAAAGAAGAAGCTGCAATATCTAGAGAACTTTCTGAGATCACCACAGCAGAGGCAGAGCCTGT
GGTTCCTCGAGGAGGCTTTGACTCTCCCTTTTACCGAGACAGTCTCCCAGGTTCTCAGCGGAAGACCCAC
TCGGCAGCCTCCAGTTCTCAGGGCGCCAGCGTGAACCCTGAGCCTTTACACTCCTCCCTGGACAAGCTTG
GGCCTGACACACCAAAGCAAGCCTTTACTCCCATAGACCTGCCCTGCGGCAGTGCTGATGAAAGCCCTGC
GGGAGACAGGGAATGCCAGACTTCTTTGGAGACCAGTATCTTCACTCCCAGTCCTTGTAAAATTCCACCT
CCGACGAGAGTGGGCTTTGGAAGCGGGCAGCCTCCCCCGTATGATCATCTTTTTGAGGTGGCATTGCCAA
AGACAGCCCATCATTTTGTCATCAGGAAGACTGAGGAGCTGTTAAAGAAAGCAAAAGGAAACACAGAGGA
AGATGGTGTGCCCTCTACCTCCCCAATGGAAGTGCTGGACAGACTGATACAGCAGGGAGCAGACGCGCAC
AGCAAGGAGCTGAACAAGTTGCCTTTACCCAGCAAGTCTGTCGACTGGACCCACTTTGGAGGCTCTCCTC
CTTCAGATGAGATCCGCACCCTCCGAGACCAGTTGCTTTTACTGCACAACCAGTTACTCTATGAGCGTTT
TAAGAGGCAGCAGCATGCCCTCCGGAACAGGCGGCTCCTCCGCAAGGTGATCAAAGCAGCAGCTCTGGAG
GAACATAATGCTGCCATGAAAGATCAGTTGAAGTTACAAGAGAAGGACATCCAGATGTGGAAGGTTAGTC
TGCAGAAAGAACAAGCTAGATACAATCAGCTCCAGGAGCAGCGTGACACTATGGTAACCAAGCTCCACAG
CCAGATCAGACAGCTGCAGCATGACCGAGAGGAATTCTACAACCAGAGCCAGGAATTACAGACGAAGCTG
GAGGACTGCAGGAACATGATTGCGGAGCTGCGGATAGAACTGAAGAAGGCCAACAACAAGGTGTGTCACA
CTGAGCTGCTGCTCAGTCAGGTTTCCCAAAAGCTCTCAAACAGTGAGTCGGTCCAGCAGCAGATGGAGTT
CTTGAACAGGCAGCTGTTGGTTCTTGGGGAGGTCAACGAGCTCTATTTGGAACAACTGCAGAACAAGCAC
TCAGATACCACAAAGGAAGTAGAAATGATGAAAGCCGCCTATCGGAAAGAGCTAGAAAAAAACAGAAGCC
ATGTTCTCCAGCAGACTCAGAGGCTTGATACCTCCCAAAAACGGATTTTGGAACTGGAATCTCACCTGGC
CAAGAAAGACCACCTTCTTTTGGAACAGAAGAAATATCTAGAGGATGTCAAACTCCAGGCAAGAGGACAG
CTGCAGGCCGCAGAGAGCAGGTATGAGGCTCAGAAAAGGATAACCCAGGTGTTTGAATTGGAGATCTTAG
ATTTATATGGCAGGTTGGAGAAAGATGGCCTCCTGAAAAAACTTGAAGAAGAAAAAGCAGAAGCAGCTGA
AGCAGCAGAAGAAAGGCTTGACTGTTGTAATGACGGGTGCTCAGATTCCATGGTAGGGCACAATGAAGAG
GCATCTGGCCACAACGGTGAGACCAAGACCCCCAGGCCCAGCAGCGCCCGGGGCAGTAGTGGAAGCAGAG
GTGGTGGAGGCAGCAGCAGCAGCAGCAGCGAGCTTTCTACCCCAGAGAAACCCCCACACCAGAGGGCAGG
CCCATTCAGCAGTCGGTGGGAGACGACTATGGGAGAAGCGTCTGCCAGCATCCCCACCACTGTGGGCTCA
CTTCCCAGTTCAAAAAGCTTCCTGGGTATGAAGGCTCGAGAGTTATTTCGTAATAAGAGCGAGAGCCAGT
GTGATGAGGACGGCATGACCAGTAGCCTTTCTGAGAGCCTAAAGACAGAACTGGGCAAAGACTTGGGTGT
GGAAGCCAAGATTCCCCTGAACCTAGATGGCCCTCACCCGTCTCCCCCGACCCCGGACAGTGTTGGACAG
CTACATATCATGGACTACAATGAGACTCATCATGAACACAGCGGAAGCGGAGAGGGCAGGGGAAGTCTTC
TAACATGCGGGGACGTGGAGGAAAATCCCGGCCCCATGGCCAAGCCTTTGTCTCAAGAAGAATCCACCCT
CATTGAAAGAGCAACGGCTACAATCAACAGCATCCCCATCTCTGAAGACTACAGCGTCGCCAGCGCAGCT
CTCTCTAGCGACGGCCGCATCTTCACTGGTGTCAATGTATATCATTTTACTGGGGGACCTTGTGCAGAAC
TCGTGGTGCTGGGCACTGCTGCTGCTGCGGCAGCTGGCAACCTGACTTGTATCGTCGCGATCGGAAATGA
GAACAGGGGCATCTTGAGCCCCTGCGGACGGTGCCGACAGGTGCTTCTCGATCTGCATCCTGGGATCAAA
GCCATAGTGAAGGACAGTGATGGACAGCCGACGGCAGTTGGGATTCGTGAATTGCTGCCCTCTGGTTATG
TGTGGGAGGGCTAAACCCAGCTTTCTTGTACAAAGTGGTGATAATCGAATTCCGATAATCAACCTCTGGA
TTACAAAATTTGTGAAAGATTGACTGGTATTCTTAACTATGTTGCTCCTTTTACGCTATGTGGATACGCT
GCTTTAATGCCTTTGTATCATGCTATTGCTTCCCGTATGGCTTTCATTTTCTCCTCCTTGTATAAATCCT
GGTTGCTGTCTCTTTATGAGGAGTTGTGGCCCGTTGTCAGGCAACGTGGCGTGGTGTGCACTGTGTTTGC
TGACGCAACCCCCACTGGTTGGGGCATTGCCACCACCTGTCAGCTCCTTTCCGGGACTTTCGCTTTCCCC
CTCCCTATTGCCACGGCGGAACTCATCGCCGCCTGCCTTGCCCGCTGCTGGACAGGGGCTCGGCTGTTGG
GCACTGACAATTCCGTGGTGTTGTCGGGGAAGCTGACGTCCTTTCCATGGCTGCTCGCCTGTGTTGCCAC
CTGGATTCTGCGCGGGACGTCCTTCTGCTACGTCCCTTCGGCCCTCAATCCAGCGGACCTTCCTTCCCGC
GGCCTGCTGCCGGCTCTGCGGCCTCTTCCGCGTCTTCGCCTTCGCCCTCAGACGAGTCGGATCTCCCTTT
GGGCCGCCTCCCCGCATCGGGAATTCCCGCGGTTCGCTTTAAGACCAATGACTTACAAGGCAGCTGTAGA
TCTTAGCCACTTTTTAAAAGAAAAGGGGGGACTGGAAGGGCTAATTCACTCCCAACGAAGACAAGATCTG
CTTTTTGCTTGTACTGGGTCTCTCTGGTTAGACCAGATCTGAGCCTGGGAGCTCTCTGGCTAACTAGGGA
ACCCACTGCTTAAGCCTCAATAAAGCTTGCCTTGAGTGCTTCAAGTAGTGTGTGCCCGTCTGTTGTGTGA
CTCTGGTAACTAGAGATCCCTCAGACCCTTTTAGTCAGTGTGGAAAATCTCTAGCAGTAGTAGTTCATGT
CATCTTATTATTCAGTATTTATAACTTGCAAAGAAATGAATATCAGAGAGTGAGAGGAACTTGTTTATTG
CAGCTTATAATGGTTACAAATAAAGCAATAGCATCACAAATTTCACAAATAAAGCATTTTTTTCACTGCA
TTCTAGTTGTGGTTTGTCCAAACTCATCAATGTATCTTATCATGTCTGGCTCTAGCTATCCCGCCCCTAA
CTCCGCCCATCCCGCCCCTAACTCCGCCCAGTTCCGCCCATTCTCCGCCCCATGGCTGACTAATTTTTTT
TATTTATGCAGAGGCCGAGGCCGCCTCGGCCTCTGAGCTATTCCAGAAGTAGTGAGGAGGCTTTTTTGGA
GGCCTAGGGACGTACCCAATTCGCCCTATAGTGAGTCGTATTACGCGCGCTCACTGGCCGTCGTTTTACA
ACGTCGTGACTGGGAAAACCCTGGCGTTACCCAACTTAATCGCCTTGCAGCACATCCCCCTTTCGCCAGC
TGGCGTAATAGCGAAGAGGCCCGCACCGATCGCCCTTCCCAACAGTTGCGCAGCCTGAATGGCGAATGGG
[124 nt withheld, positions 7701-7824]
C
[91 nt withheld, positions 7826-7916]
A
[49 nt withheld, positions 7918-7966]
CCTTTGACGTTGGAGTCCACGTTCTTT
[37 nt withheld, positions 7994-8030]
ACCCTATCTCGGTCTATTCTTTTGATTTATAAGGGATTTTGCCGATTTCGGCCTATTGGTTAAAAAATGA
GCTGATTTAACAAAAATTTAACGCGAATTTTAACAAAATATTAACGCTTACAATTTAGGTGGCACTTTTC
GGGGAAATGTGCGCGGAACCCCTATTTGTTTATTTTTCTAAATACATTCAAATATGTATCCGCTCATGAG
ACAATAACCCTGATAAATGCTTCAATAATATTGAAAAAGGAAGAGTATGAGTATTCAACATTTCCGTGTC
GCCCTTATTCCCTTTTTTGCGGCATTTTGCCTTCCTGTTTTTGCTCACCCAGAAACGCTGGTGAAAGTAA
AAGATGCTGAAGATCAGTTGGGTGCACGAGTGGGTTACATCGAACTGGATCTCAACAGCGGTAAGATCCT
TGAGAGTTTTCGCCCCGAAGAACGTTTTCCAATGATGAGCACTTTTAAAGTTCTGCTATGTGGCGCGGTA
TTATCCCGTATTGACGCCGGGCAAGAGCAACTCGGTCGCCGCATACACTATTCTCAGAATGACTTGGTTG
AGTACTCACCAGTCACAGAAAAGCATCTTACGGATGGCATGACAGTAAGAGAATTATGCAGTGCTGCCAT
AACCATGAGTGATAACACTGCGGCCAACTTACTTCTGACAACGATCGGAGGACCGAAGGAGCTAACCGCT
TTTTTGCACAACATGGGGGATCATGTAACTCGCCTTGATCGTTGGGAACCGGAGCTGAATGAAGCCATAC
CAAACGACGAGCGTGACACCACGATGCCTGTAGCAATGGCAACAACGTTGCGCAAACTATTAACTGGCGA
ACTACTTACTCTAGCTTCCCGGCAACAATTAATAGACTGGATGGAGGCGGATAAAGTTGCAGGACCACTT
CTGCGCTCGGCCCTTCCGGCTGGCTGGTTTATTGCTGATAAATCTGGAGCCGGTGAGCGTGGGTCTCGCG
GTATCATTGCAGCACTGGGGCCAGATGGTAAGCCCTCCCGTATCGTAGTTATCTACACGACGGGGAGTCA
GGCAACTATGGATGAACGAAATAGACAGATCGCTGAGATAGGTGCCTCACTGATTAAGCATTGGTAACTG
TCAGACCAAGTTTACTCATATATACTTTAGATTGATTTAAAACTTCATTTTTAATTTAAAAGGATCTAGG
TGAAGATCCTTTTTGATAATCTCATGACCAAAATCCCTTAACGTGAGTTTTCGTTCCACTGAGCGTCAGA
CCCCGTAGAAAAGATCAAAGGATCTTCTTGAGATCCTTTTTTTCTGCGCGTAATCTGCTGCTTGCAAACA
AAAAAACCACCGCTACCAGCGGTGGTTTGTTTGCCGGATCAAGAGCTACCAACTCTTTTTCCGAAGGTAA
CTGGCTTCAGCAGAGCGCAGATACCAAATACTGTTCTTCTAGTGTAGCCGTAGTTAGGCCACCACTTCAA
GAACTCTGTAGCACCGCCTACATACCTCGCTCTGCTAATCCTGTTACCAGTGGCTGCTGCCAGTGGCGAT
AAGTCGTGTCTTACCGGGTTGGACTCAAGACGATAGTTACCGGATAAGGCGCAGCGGTCGGGCTGAACGG
GGGGTTCGTGCACACAGCCCAGCTTGGAGCGAACGACCTACACCGAACTGAGATACCTACAGCGTGAGCT
ATGAGAAAGCGCCACGCTTCCCGAAGAGAGAAAGGCGGACAGGTATCCGGTAAGCGGCAGGGTCGGAACA
GGAGAGCGCACGAGGGAGCTTCCAGGGGGAAACGCCTGGTATCTTTATAGTCCTGTCGGGTTTCGCCACC
TCTGACTTGAGCGTCGATTTTTGTGATGCTCGTCAGGGGGGCGGAGCCTATGGAAAAACGCCAGCAACGC
GGCCTTTTTACGGTTCCTGGCCTTTTGCTGGCCTTTTGCTCACATGTTCTTTCCTGCGTTATCCCCTGAT
TCTGTGGATAACCGTATTACCGCCTTTGAGTGAGCTGATACCGCTCGCCGCAGCCGAACGACCGAGCGCA
GCGAGTCAGTGAGCGAGGAAGCGGAAGAGCGCCCAATACGCAAACCGCCTCTCCCCGCGCGTTGGCCGAT
TCATTAATGCAGCTGGCACGACAGGTTTCCCGACTGGAAAGCGGGCAGTGAGCGCAACGCAATTAATGTG
AGTTAGCTCACTCATTAGGCACCCCAGGCTTTACACTTTATGCTTCCGGCTCGTATGTTGTGTGGAATTG
TGAGCGGATAACAATTTCACACAGGAAACAGCTATGACCATGATTACGCCAAGCGCGCAATTAACCCTCA
CTAAAGGGAACAAAAGCTGGAGCTGCAAGCTT
Features (pLannotate 1.2.2; 30 found; start..end, strand, type, name):
      3..229     +  promoter       RSV promoter: Rous sarcoma virus enhancer/promoter
    230..410     +  LTR            5' LTR (truncated): truncated 5' long terminal repeat (LTR) from HIV-1
    457..582     +  misc_feature   HIV-1 Ψ: packaging signal of human immunodeficiency virus type 1
    566..929     +  CDS            HIV-1 gag (fragment): gag protein from human immunodeficiency virus 1; gag
   1075..1308    +  misc_feature   RRE: The Rev response element (RRE) of HIV-1 allows for Rev-dependent mRNA export from the nucleus to the cytoplasm.
   1685..1785    +  CDS            Rev (fragment): human immunodeficiency virus 1 (HIV-1) Rev protein; rev; enhances nuclear export of unspliced and incompletely spliced viral mRNAs
   1803..1920    +  misc_feature   cPPT/CTS: central polypurine tract and central termination sequence of HIV-1
   1938..1958    +  protein_bind   attB4: mutant version of attB; core recombination site for the Gateway® BP reaction BP Clonase™
   1978..2189    +  promoter       EF-1α core promoter: core promoter for human elongation factor EF-1α
   2191..2211    +  protein_bind   attB1: mutant version of attB; core recombination site for the Gateway® BP reaction BP Clonase™
   2221..5712    +  CDS            TSC1: TSC1_HUMAN - Also known as KIAA0243, TSC. Experimental evidence at protein level: Swiss-Prot protein existence level 1. In complex with TSC2, inhibits the nutrient-mediated or growth factor-stimulated phosphorylation of S6K1 and EIF4EBP1 by negatively regulating mTORC1 signaling (PubMed:12271141, PubMed:28215400). Seems not to be required for TSC2 GAP activity towards RHEB (PubMed:15340059). Implicated as a tumor suppressor. Involved in microtubule-mediated protein transport, but this seems to be due to unregulated mTOR signaling (By similarity). Acts as a co- chaperone for HSP90AA1 facilitati
   5722..5775    +  CDS            T2A: 2A peptide from Thosea asigna virus capsid protein Eukaryotic ribosomes fail to insert a peptide bond between the Gly and Pro residues, yielding separate polypeptides.
   5776..6174    +  CDS            BSD: blasticidin S deaminase; Aspergillus terreus BSD; confers resistance to blasticidin
   6175..6199    -  protein_bind   attB2: mutant version of attB; recombination site for the Gateway® BP reaction BP Clonase™
   6217..6805    +  misc_feature   WPRE: woodchuck hepatitis virus posttranscriptional regulatory element
   6872..6891    +  misc_feature   cPPT/CTS (fragment): central polypurine tract and central termination sequence of HIV-1
   6893..7126    +  LTR            3' LTR (ΔU3): self-inactivating 3' long terminal repeat (LTR) from HIV-1
   7198..7319    +  polyA_signal   SV40 poly(A) signal: SV40 polyadenylation signal
   7359..7494    +  rep_origin     SV40 ori: SV40 origin of replication
   7515..7533    -  promoter       T7 promoter: promoter for bacteriophage T7 RNA polymerase
   7541..7696    +  CDS            lacZα (fragment): LacZα fragment of β-galactosidase; lacZ fragment
   7701..8129    +  rep_origin     f1 ori (sequence partly withheld): f1 bacteriophage origin of replication; arrow indicates direction of (+) strand synthesis
   8182..8286    +  promoter       AmpR promoter: bla
   8287..9147    +  CDS            AmpR: β-lactamase; bla; confers resistance to ampicillin, carbenicillin, and related antibiotics
   9318..9906    +  rep_origin     ori: high-copy-number ColE1/pMB1/pBR322/pUC origin of replication
  10089..10181   +  CDS            lacI (fragment): lac repressor; lacI; The lac repressor binds to the lac operator to inhibit transcription in E. coli. This inhibition can be relieved by adding lactose or isopropyl-β-D-thiogalactopyranoside (IPTG).
  10194..10215   +  protein_bind   CAP binding site: CAP binding activates transcription in the presence of cAMP. E. coli catabolite activator protein
  10230..10260   +  promoter       lac promoter: promoter for the E. coli lac operon
  10268..10284   +  protein_bind   lac operator: The lac repressor binds to the lac operator to inhibit transcription in E. coli. This inhibition can be relieved by adding lactose or isopropyl-β-D-thiogalactopyranoside (IPTG). lac repressor encoded by lacI
  10329..10347   +  promoter       T3 promoter: promoter for bacteriophage T3 RNA polymerase
