[The description below was written by a language model from this plasmid's Addgene catalogue record and pLannotate feature annotations shown in this document.]
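Description:
Lenti-EFS-hTSC1-T2A-Bsd is a third-generation-style, self-inactivating HIV-1 lentiviral expression vector of about 10.4 kb, built on the VectorBuilder pLV[Exp] backbone for delivering human TSC1 into mammalian cells. In bacteria it is maintained through a high-copy ColE1/pUC origin and ampicillin resistance (AmpR). The backbone also carries an f1 origin, an SV40 origin and residual lac and T7/T3 promoter elements that play no role in the payload. The viral genome is transcribed from an RSV promoter fused to a truncated 5' LTR. It contains the Ψ packaging signal with a gag fragment, the Rev response element for Rev-dependent nuclear export, and the cPPT/CTS, which aids nuclear import. It ends in a ΔU3 3' LTR that inactivates LTR promoter activity after integration, followed by an SV40 poly(A) signal.

The expression cassette was assembled by Gateway recombination, as shown by the attB4, attB1 and attB2 sites flanking the promoter and coding modules. The EFS promoter, the short core promoter of human EF-1α, drives a single open reading frame. In it, the full-length human TSC1 cDNA is joined through a T2A ribosome-skipping peptide to blasticidin S deaminase (BSD). TSC1 and the resistance enzyme are therefore made as separate proteins from one transcript, and blasticidin selection enriches for cells that also express TSC1. A WPRE downstream of the cassette enhances transcript stability and expression.

TSC1 acts with TSC2 as a negative regulator of mTORC1 signalling and is implicated as a tumour suppressor. The construct suits stable TSC1 expression or re-expression in transduced cells, and the associated work concerns identifying driver genes in small cell lung cancer.
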