Addgene plasmid #193199: Lenti-EFS-hTSC1-T2A-Bsd
Purpose: Lentiviral vector expressing human TSC1 cDNA (driven by EFS promoter) and a blasticidin resistance marker
Depositing lab: Julien Sage. Depositing organization: Stanford University. Publication: A multiplexed in vivo approach to identify driver genes in small cell lung cancer. Lee MC, Cai H, Murray CW, Li C, Shue YT, Andrejka L, He AL, Holzem AME, Drainas AP, Ko JH, Coles GL, Kong C, Zhu S, Zhu C, Wang J, van de Rijn M, Petrov DA, Winslow MM, Sage J. Cell Rep. 2023 Jan 13;42(1):111990. doi: 10.1016/j.celrep.2023.111990. PubMed 36640300.
Backbone
  Vector backbone: pLV[Exp]
  Backbone manufacturer: VectorBuilder
  Vector type: Mammalian Expression, Lentiviral
  Selectable markers: Blasticidin
Growth in bacteria
  Bacterial resistance: Ampicillin, 100 μg/mL
  Growth temperature: 37°C
  Growth strain: NEB Stable
  Copy number: High Copy
Gene/Insert
  Gene/Insert name: TSC1
  Species: H. sapiens (human)
  Entrez Gene: TSC1 (a.k.a. LAM, TSC)
  Promoter: EFS
  Cloning method: Gateway Cloning
Resource information
  A portion of this plasmid was derived from a plasmid made by: VectorBuilder
Terms and licenses: Academic/Nonprofit Terms; Industry Terms: Not Available to Industry
Depositor comments: Please visit https://www.biorxiv.org/content/10.1101/2022.03.28.485708v1 for bioRxiv preprint.
How to cite: Lenti-EFS-hTSC1-T2A-Bsd was a gift from Julien Sage (Addgene plasmid # 193199 ; http://n2t.net/addgene:193199 ; RRID:Addgene_193199)
